Addgene plasmid #61253: pJW1310
Purpose: Template for cloning U6 promoter to generate new PU6::sgRNAs by PCR-fusion
Depositing lab: Jordan Ward. Depositing organization: University of California, San Francisco (UCSF). Publication: Rapid and Precise Engineering of the Caenorhabditis elegans Genome with Lethal Mutation Co-conversion and Inactivation of NHEJ Repair. Ward JD. Genetics. 2014 Dec 9. pii: genetics.114.172361. 10.1534/genetics.114.172361 PubMed 25491644.
Backbone
  Vector backbone: pCR-Blunt II-TOPO
  Backbone manufacturer: Invitrogen
  Backbone size w/o insert (bp): 3519
  Total vector size (bp): 4001
  Vector type: CRISPR ; Cloning template
Growth in bacteria
  Bacterial resistance: Kanamycin, 50 μg/mL
  Growth temperature: 37°C
  Growth strain: DH5alpha
  Copy number: High Copy
Gene/Insert
  Gene/Insert name: U6 promoter (alt name: R07E5.16 promoter)
  Species: C. elegans (nematode)
  Insert size (bp): 482
  Cloning method: TOPO Cloning
  Sequencing primers: 5′ M13-rev; 3′ M13 forward
Resource information
  A portion of this plasmid was derived from a plasmid made by: U6 promoter was subcloned from pDD162 (AddGene plasmid #47549) and provided by the Goldstein lab.
Terms and licenses: Academic/Nonprofit Terms; Industry Terms: Not Available to Industry
How to cite: pJW1310 was a gift from Jordan Ward (Addgene plasmid # 61253 ; http://n2t.net/addgene:61253 ; RRID:Addgene_61253)
