[The description below was written by a language model from this plasmid's Addgene catalogue record and pLannotate feature annotations shown in this document.]
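Description:
pJW1310 is a small bacterial cloning plasmid (about 4.0 kb) built on the commercial pCR-Blunt II-TOPO backbone. It serves as a PCR template rather than as an expression construct. It replicates in E. coli from a high-copy ColE1/pUC-type origin and is selected with kanamycin through the Tn5-derived NeoR/KanR aminoglycoside phosphotransferase gene. The backbone also carries a BleoR (Sh ble) marker. Other backbone elements are annotated too: the lac promoter, operator and CAP site driving a lacZα–ccdB fusion, and flanking SP6 and T7 promoters. The lacZα reading frame is split into fragments around the insert. This is consistent with TOPO insertion disrupting the lethal ccdB fusion, so that insert-bearing plasmids can grow in standard strains.

The insert is a 482 bp C. elegans fragment containing the U6 snRNA promoter from the R07E5.16 gene, which was subcloned from the Cas9/sgRNA plasmid pDD162. U6 promoters recruit RNA polymerase III and are the standard way to drive small guide RNA transcripts. The feature table places the core CeU6 promoter annotation across roughly 350 bp of this insert. It also detects a short tbb-2 terminator fragment and an attB3-like site just upstream, which probably came along from the parent plasmid. No sgRNA scaffold or targeting sequence is annotated.

According to the record, the plasmid is used to amplify the U6 promoter so that it can be joined by PCR fusion to new guide sequences. This yields linear PU6::sgRNA products for CRISPR/Cas9 genome engineering in C. elegans without cloning each guide individually.
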