Features (pLannotate 1.2.2; 18 found; start..end, strand, type, name):
     67..87      -  protein_bind   attB3: mutant version of attB; core recombination site for the Gateway® BP reaction BP Clonase™
     91..132     +  CDS            lacZα (fragment): LacZα fragment of β-galactosidase; lacZ fragment
    132..481     +  promoter       CeU6 promoter: promoter for the C. elegans R07E5.16 U6 snRNA gene (Dickinson et al., 2013)
    553..571     -  promoter       T7 promoter: promoter for bacteriophage T7 RNA polymerase
    574..721     +  CDS            lacZα (fragment): LacZα fragment of β-galactosidase; lacZ fragment
    731..1034    +  CDS            ccdB (fragment): CcdB, a bacterial toxin that poisons DNA gyrase; ccdB; Plasmids containing the ccdB gene cannot be propagated in standard E. coli strains.
   1082..1351    +  CDS            tnpA (fragment): TN5P_ECOLX - Also known as tnp. Experimental evidence at protein level: Swiss-Prot protein existence level 1. Mediates transposition of transposon Tn5 by a 'cut and paste' mechanism. First, the monomeric transposase binds the 19 bp inverted DNA repeats flanking the transposon. Then, dimerization of the DNA- bound transposase creates a synaptic DNA complex. After nicking of the first DNA strand, excision of the transposon proceeds through a series of intermediates. The transposase then mediates the insertion of the transposon at a new site by strand transfer. The activity of the wild- type tran
   1383..2177    +  CDS            NeoR/KanR: aminoglycoside phosphotransferase from Tn5; aph(3')-II (or nptII); confers resistance to neomycin, kanamycin, and G418 (Geneticin®)
   2198..2249    -  misc_feature   bom (fragment): basis of mobility region from pBR322
   2276..2364    +  promoter       AmpR promoter (fragment): bla
   2384..2758    +  CDS            BleoR: antibiotic-binding protein; Sh ble from Streptoalloteichus hindustanus; confers resistance to bleomycin, phleomycin, and Zeocin™
   2896..3484    +  rep_origin     ori: high-copy-number ColE1/pMB1/pBR322/pUC origin of replication
   3667..3759    +  CDS            lacI (fragment): lac repressor; lacI; The lac repressor binds to the lac operator to inhibit transcription in E. coli. This inhibition can be relieved by adding lactose or isopropyl-β-D-thiogalactopyranoside (IPTG).
   3772..3793    +  protein_bind   CAP binding site: CAP binding activates transcription in the presence of cAMP. E. coli catabolite activator protein
   3808..3838    +  promoter       lac promoter: promoter for the E. coli lac operon
   3846..3862    +  protein_bind   lac operator: The lac repressor binds to the lac operator to inhibit transcription in E. coli. This inhibition can be relieved by adding lactose or isopropyl-β-D-thiogalactopyranoside (IPTG). lac repressor encoded by lacI
   3904..3922    +  promoter       SP6 promoter: promoter for bacteriophage SP6 RNA polymerase
   4001..63      +  terminator     tbb-2 terminator (fragment) (across the origin): tbb-2; transcription terminator for the C. elegans tubulin beta-2 gene
>Addgene plasmid #61253 | pJW1310 | depositor full sequence | sequence record 99433 | pJW1310 sequence 4001 bps
ATTGTGTTCGTTGAGTGACCCAACAAAAAGAGGAAACTTTATTGTGCCGCCAAGAAAAAAGTCTCACAAC
TTTATTATACATAGTTGATAATTCACTGGCCGTCGTTTTACAACGTCGTGACTGGGAAAACCAAAAAAAA
CTAGCAATAAAGGAATAAAAAACTGTACACCTTAAAGGCGCACACTCTGTTTTGCAAATTTTATTTTTAG
TTGTGAATTTTCTGCTGAGACCTGAAAATAGCAACTTTAGTACTACTATAATTTGTCAACCTTTTCAAAA
AAAGCATGCAATTTTTGAGAAACTCTTATAAAAGCTATTATTAAAAAAACACCTTTTTTCCAAAATTATT
CCACAAAAAATATGTTATGAAATGCCTACACCCTCTCACACACACTCTTTATACTACTCTGTCAAACTCA
CGAGATGTCTGCCGCCTCTTGTGTTGCCCCTATATAAACACCTCCTATTGCGAGATGTCTTGAAGGGCGA
ATTCTGCAGATATCCATCACACTGGCGGCCGCTCGAGCATGCATCTAGAGGGCCCAATTCGCCCTATAGT
GAGTCGTATTACAATTCACTGGCCGTCGTTTTACAACGTCGTGACTGGGAAAACCCTGGCGTTACCCAAC
TTAATCGCCTTGCAGCACATCCCCCTTTCGCCAGCTGGCGTAATAGCGAAGAGGCCCGCACCGATCGCCC
TTCCCAACAGTTGCGCAGCCTATACGTACGGCAGTTTAAGGTTTACACCTATAAAAGAGAGAGCCGTTAT
CGTCTGTTTGTGGATGTACAGAGTGATATTATTGACACGCCGGGGCGACGGATGGTGATCCCCCTGGCCA
GTGCACGTCTGCTGTCAGATAAAGTCTCCCGTGAACTTTACCCGGTGGTGCATATCGGGGATGAAAGCTG
GCGCATGATGACCACCGATATGGCCAGTGTGCCGGTCTCCGTTATCGGGGAAGAAGTGGCTGATCTCAGC
CACCGCGAAAATGACATCAAAAACGCCATTAACCTGATGTTCTGGGGAATATAAATGTCAGGCATGAGAT
TATCAAAAAGGATCTTCACCTAGATCCTTTTCACGTAGAAAGCCAGTCCGCAGAAACGGTGCTGACCCCG
GATGAATGTCAGCTACTGGGCTATCTGGACAAGGGAAAACGCAAGCGCAAAGAGAAAGCAGGTAGCTTGC
AGTGGGCTTACATGGCGATAGCTAGACTGGGCGGTTTTATGGACAGCAAGCGAACCGGAATTGCCAGCTG
GGGCGCCCTCTGGTAAGGTTGGGAAGCCCTGCAAAGTAAACTGGATGGCTTTCTCGCCGCCAAGGATCTG
ATGGCGCAGGGGATCAAGCTCTGATCAAGAGACAGGATGAGGATCGTTTCGCATGATTGAACAAGATGGA
TTGCACGCAGGTTCTCCGGCCGCTTGGGTGGAGAGGCTATTCGGCTATGACTGGGCACAACAGACAATCG
GCTGCTCTGATGCCGCCGTGTTCCGGCTGTCAGCGCAGGGGCGCCCGGTTCTTTTTGTCAAGACCGACCT
GTCCGGTGCCCTGAATGAACTGCAAGACGAGGCAGCGCGGCTATCGTGGCTGGCCACGACGGGCGTTCCT
TGCGCAGCTGTGCTCGACGTTGTCACTGAAGCGGGAAGGGACTGGCTGCTATTGGGCGAAGTGCCGGGGC
AGGATCTCCTGTCATCTCACCTTGCTCCTGCCGAGAAAGTATCCATCATGGCTGATGCAATGCGGCGGCT
GCATACGCTTGATCCGGCTACCTGCCCATTCGACCACCAAGCGAAACATCGCATCGAGCGAGCACGTACT
CGGATGGAAGCCGGTCTTGTCGATCAGGATGATCTGGACGAAGAGCATCAGGGGCTCGCGCCAGCCGAAC
TGTTCGCCAGGCTCAAGGCGAGCATGCCCGACGGCGAGGATCTCGTCGTGACCCATGGCGATGCCTGCTT
GCCGAATATCATGGTGGAAAATGGCCGCTTTTCTGGATTCATCGACTGTGGCCGGCTGGGTGTGGCGGAC
CGCTATCAGGACATAGCGTTGGCTACCCGTGATATTGCTGAAGAGCTTGGCGGCGAATGGGCTGACCGCT
TCCTCGTGCTTTACGGTATCGCCGCTCCCGATTCGCAGCGCATCGCCTTCTATCGCCTTCTTGACGAGTT
CTTCTGAATTATTAACGCTTACAATTTCCTGATGCGGTATTTTCTCCTTACGCATCTGTGCGGTATTTCA
CACCGCATACAGGTGGCACTTTTCGGGGAAATGTGCGCGGAACCCCTATTTGTTTATTTTTCTAAATACA
TTCAAATATGTATCCGCTCATGAGACAATAACCCTGATAAATGCTTCAATAATAGCACGTGAGGAGGGCC
ACCATGGCCAAGTTGACCAGTGCCGTTCCGGTGCTCACCGCGCGCGACGTCGCCGGAGCGGTCGAGTTCT
GGACCGACCGGCTCGGGTTCTCCCGGGACTTCGTGGAGGACGACTTCGCCGGTGTGGTCCGGGACGACGT
GACCCTGTTCATCAGCGCGGTCCAGGACCAGGTGGTGCCGGACAACACCCTGGCCTGGGTGTGGGTGCGC
GGCCTGGACGAGCTGTACGCCGAGTGGTCGGAGGTCGTGTCCACGAACTTCCGGGACGCCTCCGGGCCGG
CCATGACCGAGATCGGCGAGCAGCCGTGGGGGCGGGAGTTCGCCCTGCGCGACCCGGCCGGCAACTGCGT
GCACTTCGTGGCCGAGGAGCAGGACTGACACGTGCTAAAACTTCATTTTTAATTTAAAAGGATCTAGGTG
AAGATCCTTTTTGATAATCTCATGACCAAAATCCCTTAACGTGAGTTTTCGTTCCACTGAGCGTCAGACC
CCGTAGAAAAGATCAAAGGATCTTCTTGAGATCCTTTTTTTCTGCGCGTAATCTGCTGCTTGCAAACAAA
AAAACCACCGCTACCAGCGGTGGTTTGTTTGCCGGATCAAGAGCTACCAACTCTTTTTCCGAAGGTAACT
GGCTTCAGCAGAGCGCAGATACCAAATACTGTCCTTCTAGTGTAGCCGTAGTTAGGCCACCACTTCAAGA
ACTCTGTAGCACCGCCTACATACCTCGCTCTGCTAATCCTGTTACCAGTGGCTGCTGCCAGTGGCGATAA
GTCGTGTCTTACCGGGTTGGACTCAAGACGATAGTTACCGGATAAGGCGCAGCGGTCGGGCTGAACGGGG
GGTTCGTGCACACAGCCCAGCTTGGAGCGAACGACCTACACCGAACTGAGATACCTACAGCGTGAGCTAT
GAGAAAGCGCCACGCTTCCCGAAGGGAGAAAGGCGGACAGGTATCCGGTAAGCGGCAGGGTCGGAACAGG
AGAGCGCACGAGGGAGCTTCCAGGGGGAAACGCCTGGTATCTTTATAGTCCTGTCGGGTTTCGCCACCTC
TGACTTGAGCGTCGATTTTTGTGATGCTCGTCAGGGGGGCGGAGCCTATGGAAAAACGCCAGCAACGCGG
CCTTTTTACGGTTCCTGGGCTTTTGCTGGCCTTTTGCTCACATGTTCTTTCCTGCGTTATCCCCTGATTC
TGTGGATAACCGTATTACCGCCTTTGAGTGAGCTGATACCGCTCGCCGCAGCCGAACGACCGAGCGCAGC
GAGTCAGTGAGCGAGGAAGCGGAAGAGCGCCCAATACGCAAACCGCCTCTCCCCGCGCGTTGGCCGATTC
ATTAATGCAGCTGGCACGACAGGTTTCCCGACTGGAAAGCGGGCAGTGAGCGCAACGCAATTAATGTGAG
TTAGCTCACTCATTAGGCACCCCAGGCTTTACACTTTATGCTTCCGGCTCGTATGTTGTGTGGAATTGTG
AGCGGATAACAATTTCACACAGGAAACAGCTATGACCATGATTACGCCAAGCTATTTAGGTGACACTATA
GAATACTCAAGCTATGCATCAAGCTTGGTACCGAGCTCGGATCCACTAGTAACGGCCGCCAGTGTGCTGG
AATTCGCCCTT
