>Addgene plasmid #61253 | pJW1310 | addgene partial sequence | sequence record 101316 | ccdb-rev 5'-ATATGCACCACCGGGTAAAG-3'
GATCACCATCCGTCGCCCCGGCGTGTCAATAATATCACTCTGTACATCCACAAACAGACGATAACGGCTC
TCTCTTTTATAGGTGTAAACCTTAAACTGCCGTACGTATAGGCTGCGCAACTGTTGGGAAGGGCGATCGG
TGCGGGCCTCTTCGCTATTACGCCAGCTGGCGAAAGGGGGATGTGCTGCAAGGCGATTAAGTTGGGTAAC
GCCAGGGTTTTCCCAGTCACGACGTTGTAAAACGACGGCCAGTGAATTGTAATACGACTCACTATAGGGC
GAATTGGGCCCTCTAGATGCATGCTCGAGCGGCCGCCAGTGTGATGGATATCTGCAGAATTCGCCCTTCA
AGACATCTCGCAATAGGAGGTGTTTATATAGGGGCAACACAAGAGGCGGCAGACATCTCGTGAGTTTGAC
AGAGTAGTATAAAGAGTGTGTGTGAGAGGGTGTAGGCATTTCATAACATATTTTTTGTGGAATAATTTTG
GAAAAAAGGTGTTTTTTTAATAATAGCTTTTATAAGAGTTTCTCAAAAATTGCATGCTTTTTTTGAAAAG
GTTGACAAATTATAGTAGTACTAAAGTTGCTATTTTCAGGTCTCAGCAGAAAATTCACAACTAAAAATAA
AATTTGCAAAACAGAGTGTGCGCCTTTAAGGTGTACAGTTTTTTATTCCTTTATTGCTAGTTTTTTTTGG
TTTTCCCAGTCACGACGTTGTAAAACGACGGCCAGTGAATTATCAACTATGTATAATAAAGTTGTGAGAC
TTTTTTCTTGGCGGCACAATAAAGTTTCCTCTTTTTGTTGGGTCACTCAACGA
