>Addgene plasmid #61253 | pJW1310 | addgene partial sequence | sequence record 101342 | pBR322ori-F 5'-GGGAAACGCCTGGTATCTTT-3'
TTTTGTGATGCTCGTCAGGGGGGCGGAGCCTATGGAAAAACGCCAGCAACGCGGCCTTTTTACGGTTCCT
GGCCTTTTGCTGGCCTTTTGCTCACATGTTCTTTCCTGCGTTATCCCCTGATTCTGTGGATAACCGTATT
ACCGCCTTTGAGTGAGCTGATACCGCTCGCCGCAGCCGAACGACCGAGCGCAGCGAGTCAGTGAGCGAGG
AAGCGGAAGAGCGCCCAATACGCAAACCGCCTCTCCCCGCGCGTTGGCCGATTCATTAATGCAGCTGGCA
CGACAGGTTTCCCGACTGGAAAGCGGGCAGTGAGCGCAACGCAATTAATGTGAGTTAGCTCACTCATTAG
GCACCCCAGGCTTTACACTTTATGCTTCCGGCTCGTATGTTGTGTGGAATTGTGAGCGGATAACAATTTC
ACACAGGAAACAGCTATGACCATGATTACGCCAAGCTATTTAGGTGACACTATAGAATACTCAAGCTATG
CATCAAGCTTGGTACCGAGCTCGGATCCACTAGTAACGGCCGCCAGTGTGCTGGAATTCGCCCTTATTGT
GTTCGTTGAGTGACCCAACAAAAAGAGGAAACTTTATTGTGCCGCCAAGAAAAAAGTCTCACAACTTTAT
TATACATAGTTGATAATTCACTGGCCGTCGTTTTACAACGTCGTGACTG
